>Addgene plasmid #14657 | pEF NEF NBP1 (P#375) | addgene partial sequence | sequence record 21175 | EF1a-fwd
NNNNTNNNNNCNNNTNNNNNNCGTGAGGATTCTCTAGAAATATGGGTGGCAAGTGGTCAAAACGTAGTAT
GGGTGGATGGTCTGCTATAAGGGAAAGAATGAGACGAGCTGAGCCACGAGCTGAGCCAGCAGCAGATGGG
GTGGGAGCAGTATCTCGAGACCTGGAAAAACATGGAGCAATCACAAGTAGCAATACAGCAGCTACTAATG
CTGATTGTGCCTGGCTAGAAGCACAAGAGGAGGAAGAGGTGGGTTTTCCAGTCAGACCTCAGGTACCTTT
AAGACCAATGACTTACAAGGCAGCTTTAGATATTAGCCACTTTTTAAAAGAAAAGGGGGGACTGGAAGGG
CTAATTTGGTCCCAAAGAAGACAAGAGATCCTTGATCTGTGGATCTACCACACACAAGGCTACTTCCCTG
ATTGGCAGAATTACACACCAGGGCCAGGGATCAGATATCCACTGACCTTTGGATGGTGCTTCAAGCTAGT
ACCAGTTGAGCCAGAGAAGGTAGAAGAGGCCAATGAAGGAGAGAACAACAGCTTGTTACACCCTATGAGC
CTGCATGGGATGGAGGACGCGGAGAAAGAAGTGTTAGTGTGGAGGTTTGACAGCAAACTAGCATTTCATC
ACATGGCCCGAGAGCTGCATCCGGAGTACTACAAAGACTGCGTCGACTACCCATACGATGTTCCAGATTA
CGCTGATATCCGAGGTGCTGTGGATGCTGCTGTCCCCACCAATATTATTGCTGCCAAGGCTGCAGAANTT
CGTGCAAACAAAGTCAACTGGCAATCCTATCTTCNNN
