[The description below was written by a language model from this plasmid's Addgene catalogue record.]
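Description:
pEF NEF NBP1 is a mammalian expression plasmid built on the pEF-BOS backbone (about 5.5 kb without insert). It is propagated in E. coli under ampicillin selection; the copy number is recorded as unknown, and the record lists neither the bacterial origin of replication nor any mammalian selection marker. pEF-BOS vectors generally drive expression from the strong, constitutive human EF-1α promoter. The use of an EF1a forward primer for sequencing into the insert fits this, although the promoter is not explicitly named in the record.

The insert, roughly 2.1 kb and cloned between XbaI and ClaI sites that both remain intact, combines HIV-1 Nef with Nef binding protein 1 (NBP1). NBP1 is the human ATP6V1H gene product, the H subunit of the vacuolar ATPase. The depositor notes that an HA epitope tag lies between Nef and NBP1. This suggests the two are expressed as a single fusion protein with an internal HA tag for detection or immunoprecipitation, though the record does not describe the reading frame or junctions. The species field lists only human, which applies to the NBP1 portion, while Nef is of viral origin.

The associated work concerns how the interaction between Nef and the vacuolar ATPase facilitates internalization of CD4. The construct is therefore presumably meant for transfection into mammalian cells, to test whether physically linking Nef to NBP1 affects Nef-mediated CD4 downregulation and endocytic trafficking. No feature table was provided, so details of polyadenylation signals and other backbone elements are not available.
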