Addgene plasmid #14657: pEF NEF NBP1 (P#375)
Depositing lab: Matija Peterlin. Publication: Interactions between HIV1 Nef and vacuolar ATPase facilitate the internalization of CD4. Lu X, Yu H, Liu SH, Brodsky FM, Peterlin BM. Immunity. 1998 May . 8(5):647-56. 10.1016/S1074-7613(00)80569-5 PubMed 9620685.
Backbone
  Vector backbone: pEF-BOS
  Backbone size w/o insert (bp): 5500
  Vector type: Mammalian Expression
Growth in bacteria
  Bacterial resistance: Ampicillin, 100 μg/mL
  Growth temperature: 37°C
  Growth strain: DH5alpha
  Copy number: Unknown
Gene/Insert
  Gene/Insert name: NEF NBP1 (alt names: Nef; Nef binding protein 1)
  Species: H. sapiens (human)
  Insert size (bp): 2100
  Entrez Gene: ATP6V1H (a.k.a. CGI-11, MSTP042, NBP1, SFD, SFDalpha, SFDbeta, VMA13)
  Cloning method: Restriction Enzyme; 5′ cloning site XbaI (not destroyed); 3′ cloning site ClaI (not destroyed)
  Sequencing primers: 5′ EF1a forward
Terms and licenses: Academic/Nonprofit Terms; Industry Terms: Not Available to Industry
Depositor comments: HA tag between Nef and NBP.
How to cite: pEF NEF NBP1 (P#375) was a gift from Matija Peterlin (Addgene plasmid # 14657 ; http://n2t.net/addgene:14657 ; RRID:Addgene_14657)
